>Addgene plasmid #194970 | pAS1 - pRig-3::GCaMP6f::unc-54 | depositor full sequence | sequence record 381440 | Complete sequence from Plasmidsaurus
GTGGTCAGAGACACCACATTGAATTAACTATTAGTTCAAAAGTTGCAGGTTTCCTAGTGCAAAAAGTTTA
TGTTCCCATCTACCAAACGACTCACCGCCAATTGACTTTGCAGTGGCAACATTGGGAAATGCGACCCATC
ATATTGTTCCTATTGTCATGTACAAGCTGTCCCTGTTTTGCTCGCTTAATCCGTCAACCCCTTCCCCGTT
CTAATTAGAGATGAGTGAATTACAATAGAGTTGAAACGGAAATCTGAGTGTCTGTAGCTTTCCGCCGCCG
CTTTTGTTACGAGATGGTAGACGTCCCTTTCTTGGTGTTTGTTGTCTCACAAACTGTATAATAAAGCACC
GTTGTGTAAAAGGCATTTGGTATCAGGAAGATAAAATGAATAAAATGCAAATGCGGAATCAAAAATTGCC
AAATAATTTTGACCAATAAAATATCAAAAATAATAGAACAGAAATAAACAAATAAAACTACGGAGAAAAT
GTGATTATTCCATTAAACAACGTTTTAAACCAACTTTATTCGTCAGTGGGGAAGGTTTTGGACAAATATC
ATAGTAAAACTTGTTCGTTTTAATTATACATAATCAATAATTATAGGTGTTAGAACCAATGGTCGAAATT
TAAAAAAAAATCAACATTTTAGAAAATTTCGGCAATTTACCGAAATATTGACTGACAATTTTACATATAT
AAGTGTTTTGAAATAGAATCCCCATTGACGATGCGCCACCTTAAACAGTAGAACTGTTCCAATCAGAAAC
TAAATAAATACGGTTATTATATATATATATATATAACTTGTTTTTATTATGCATTTCTCAAAACTCACCA
AACTCAATCTCTAATTTACGGTTGTTGAGGAAAATATATTTATTACATCTAGTTGAGACTCTAAAAGAAG
TACAACTTTTTCTTGCAATTCCTCCACCAATCCAATTTTTCAAGAGTCAATTGCTTGGAGTCCTCGTTTT
CTCGTAATCCGATATTCCCCCTATTTCTGTGATTTTATTCAGTTTCGTCCTCTTACACCAAAAATCTTCA
TGACTTTTTTGGTTTTCTGCTTAATCTTTTTTTTGTTTTTAAAGTCTACCATCCGGCAATTTTTTTTGCA
AATGGTTGCTCAGAATTTGACCTCAGATTAAAATTTTCAGGAACTTCCTGGTCCCATTTCGTCACATTTA
ATAACAAACCAAATCCTTCAGCTTGAGTCGTCCAAGCCAACGCAACCCTAATTCGATTCCACCTCCAATT
TACCTTTTTGCCGTTTTCGATCAAATTGTGGGGGCTCTTTTTATTTGAAAGTCGTAAAATGGCGCGTCCT
TGTCGAAAATTGAGATAGCTAATGGTTCCAAATAAAATCAAATGCATGAACCTAGTAGGAAAAATCGTTT
TTTTTTTCATCTTCCAAAGAAAAAGTTTAAGATAAACCCACCACTCCAGCAGTCCACCTACGCGTTTTTC
ACCGGAAACTGTCATTTGTTTTTGATGTATGACAGTGCCAGCACTGAACTAAATTCCCATTTGTTTTGTT
GTGGTGTTATCTAACCACGTGGCTCTTTCTCTAAATTTTGCGTAGGCTGCAAGATCCGCAATCCCACCAA
AAAATGGTTTCTAATGTACTTCATACATATCCCACATGACTCAGTGCTCCGAAACGCCCAGCAACCCCTG
CGTTTGTCTTTACAAAAATGAGGCGGAAATGGGAAATTTTCCTGCTATTGCTATGGTAAAATACTTAAGC
TGTATTGAGATTTGGGAAATTGAAAGATAAGATGAAAAATCCACTCTGTATAATTAAAAAGGTTTATTTT
TTTTGTAATTTTTGTACCGCAAATTTTTTCATTAACTGATTTTTCTTTATTCATTCGATGGCCCAGTTTC
AGATCTTCATTATCATGTAGTTTATTCATTCAAACTATTTGTGACATCATGATGGTTGTTTAAAAATAAT
TTCGAATGAAGAAAGCTTAAACCTATTATAATTTTCTTTTCTATAAAAAATATTGATTTTGTAAAGCGTT
TGGCAGTGACAGTACCAAAAAATGTTTTAAAATGATTTAAGAAAATTTTTTATTTTATTTGTATAATACG
CGTAAAATGAGTATACTCGTCATTTGTCACGAATCGAGTTCTCAGTTTGCTGTGAATATCTTGTAATAGA
AATCGATCTCATAGTGTCACTTTTGAGGCATAACTTTTCAGGTTGTTACAAGTTCATTAACTTGTCAAGA
CTGGGTCATGTTTTAAAGTGTAACTGTTACCCATGTACCCTAAACTTTGAGACAAACTCCTCAAAACTTG
TAACCAGAATCCTATGTAGATGACTCACAAAACCCTGTTTTCAATTTGAACGAATTTCGAAACTGGCCAA
AATGTTCCCCTCTTGCTCACCTAATGCTTTTACCATTTAAAAAGGATGGTAACAACACTCTTTCGAAAAT
GTAGGCGGTCCATTTTCGGTTTCTCATAACCGTCTGGCTCTATCTCCTAGTGCGCGAGGAGAGGGCGGGC
GGAGTAGGAATCGGGGGCAGCGCACTCATACACTCTGCCCTTCTCTTTTGCACACACAGAAAAAGATAGA
TACAGACCAACACTTATTGTTGTCCAGTAAGCTTCCAGAAAACTATTTTCAGAATTACAAGCTACATTTT
TCTAGAACAGTCAATTGATTTTTTACAAGATTCGAGTATTCTAACATTAGTGAAAGTATTTAGCCACTGC
AATTTTCAACTGTAGGTTTCAACTTCCAAAAAAAATTCCTAGCATTTCTAATTGGATGAAAAAAGGCTAT
CTAGACCCTCCATTATTTACTCATAATTTCATCTCGTCCTCATTTTTAATCCCCTCATTGATCCCATCAC
AATCCGCCAAAATGTTTTTTAAACACTTTTTTCTTCACCAGCCGTATGTGGTCAACTGCCTAAAAATTTC
ACAGCTATTTGTCATTCCTTGCAGAAGAACTTCATTCTTCTTTTTCGAAAATGGGTTCTCATCATCATCA
TCATCATGGTATGGCTAGCATGACTGGTGGACAGCAAATGGGTCGGGATCTGTACGACGATGACGATAAG
GATCTCGCCACCATGGTCGACTCATCACGTCGTAAGTGGAATAAGACAGGTCACGCAGTCAGAGCTATAG
GTCGGCTGAGCTCACTCGAGAACGTCTATATCAAGGCCGACAAGCAGAAGAACGGCATCAAGGCGAACTT
CAAGATCCGCCACAACATCGAGGACGGCGGCGTGCAGCTCGCCTACCACTACCAGCAGAACACCCCCATC
GGCGACGGCCCCGTGCTGCTGCCCGACAACCACTACCTGAGCGTGCAGTCCAAACTTTCGAAAGACCCCA
ACGAGAAGCGCGATCACATGGTCCTGCTGGAGTTCGTGACCGCCGCCGGGATCACTCTCGGCATGGACGA
GCTGTACAAGGGCGGTACCGGAGGGAGCATGGTGAGCAAGGGCGAGGAGCTGTTCACCGGGGTGGTGCCC
ATCCTGGTCGAGCTGGACGGCGACGTAAACGGCCACAAGTTCAGCGTGTCCGGCGAGGGTGAGGGCGATG
CCACCTACGGCAAGCTGACCCTGAAGTTCATCTGCACCACCGGCAAGCTGCCCGTGCCCTGGCCCACCCT
CGTGACCACCCTGACCTACGGCGTGCAGTGCTTCAGCCGCTACCCCGACCACATGAAGCAGCACGACTTC
TTCAAGTCCGCCATGCCCGAAGGCTACATCCAGGAGCGCACCATCTTCTTCAAGGACGACGGCAACTACA
AGACCCGCGCCGAGGTGAAGTTCGAGGGCGACACCCTGGTGAACCGCATCGAGCTGAAGGGCATCGACTT
CAAGGAGGACGGCAACATCCTGGGGCACAAGCTGGAGTACAACCTGCCGGACCAACTGACTGAAGAGCAG
ATCGCAGAATTTAAAGAGGAATTCTCCCTATTTGACAAGGACGGGGATGGGACAATAACAACCAAGGAGC
TGGGGACGGTGATGCGGTCTCTGGGGCAGAACCCCACAGAAGCAGAGCTGCAGGACATGATCAATGAAGT
AGATGCCGACGGTGACGGCACAATCGACTTCCCTGAGTTCCTGACAATGATGGCAAGAAAAATGAAATAC
AGGGACACGGAAGAAGAAATTAGAGAAGCGTTCGGTGTGTTTGATAAGGATGGCAATGGCTACATCAGTG
CAGCAGAGCTTCGCCACGTGATGACAAACCTTGGAGAGAAGTTAACAGATGAAGAGGTTGATGAAATGAT
CAGGGAAGCAGACATCGATGGGGATGGTCAGGTAAACTACGAAGAGTTTGTACAAATGATGACAGCGAAG
TACAAGTTCTGCTACGAGAACGAGGTGTAATGACAATCATTCGTAGAATTCCAACTGAGCGCCGGTCGCT
ACCATTACCAACTTGTCTGGTGTCAAAAATAATAGGGGCCGCTGTCATCAGAGTAAGTTTAAACTGAGTT
CTACTAACTAACGAGTAATATTTAAATTTTCAGCATCTCGCGCCCGTGCCTCTGACTTCTAAGTCCAATT
ACTCTTCAACATCCCTACATGCTCTTTCTCCCTGTGCTCCCACCCCCTATTTTTGTTATTATCAAAAAAC
TTCTCTTAATTTCTTTGTTTTTTAGCTTCTTTTAAGTCACCTCTAACAATGAAATTGTGTAGATTCAAAA
ATAGAATTAATTCGTAATAAAAAGTCGAAAAAAATTGTGCTCCCTCCCCCCATTAATAATAATTCTATCC
CAAAATCTACACAATGTTCTGTGTACACTTCTTATGTTTTTTACTTCTGATAAATTTTTTTGAAACATCA
TAGAAAAAACCGCACACAAAATACCTTATCATATGTTACGTTTCAGTTTATGACCGCAATTTTTATTTCT
TCGCACGTCTGGGCCTCTCATGACGTCAAATCATGCTCATCGTGAAAAAGTTTTGGAGTATTTTTGGAAT
TTTTCAATCAAGTGAAAGTTTATGAAATTAATTTTCCTGCTTTTGCTTTTTGGGGTTTCCCCTATTGTTT
GTCAAGATTTCGAGGACGGCGTTTTTCTTGCTAAAATCACAAGTATTGATGAGCACGATGCAAGAAAGAT
CGGAAGAAGGTTTGGGTTTGAGGCTCAGTGGAAGGTGAGTAGAAGTTGATAATTTGAAAGTGGAGTAGTG
TCTATGGGGTTTTTGCCTTAAATGACAGAATACATTCCCAATATACCAAACATAACTGTTTCCTACTAGT
CGGTCGACCATATGGGACCCAACGCGTTGGATGCATAGCTTGAGTATTCTATAGTGTCACCTAAATAGCT
TGGCGTAATCATGGTCATAGCTGTTTCCTGTGTGAAATTGTTATCCGCTCACAATTCCACACAACATACG
AGCCGGAAGCATAAAGTGTAAAGCCTGGGGTGCCTAATGAGTGAGCTAACTCACATTAATTGCGTTGCGC
TCACTGCCCGCTTTCCAGTCGGGAAACCTGTCGTGCCAGCTGCATTAATGAATCGGCCAACGCGCGGGGA
GAGGCGGTTTGCGTATTGGGCGCTCTTCCGCTTCCTCGCTCACTGACTCGCTGCGCTCGGTCGTTCGGCT
GCGGCGAGCGGTATCAGCTCACTCAAAGGCGGTAATACGGTTATCCACAGAATCAGGGGATAACGCAGGA
AAGAACATGTGAGCAAAAGGCCAGCAAAAGGCCAGGAACCGTAAAAAGGCCGCGTTGCTGGCGTTTTTCC
ATAGGCTCCGCCCCCCTGACGAGCATCACAAAAATCGACGCTCAAGTCAGAGGTGGCGAAACCCGACAGG
ACTATAAAGATACCAGGCGTTTCCCCCTGGAAGCTCCCTCGTGCGCTCTCCTGTTCCGACCCTGCCGCTT
ACCGGATACCTGTCCGCCTTTCTCCCTTCGGGAAGCGTGGCGCTTTCTCATAGCTCACGCTGTAGGTATC
TCAGTTCGGTGTAGGTCGTTCGCTCCAAGCTGGGCTGTGTGCACGAACCCCCCGTTCAGCCCGACCGCTG
CGCCTTATCCGGTAACTATCGTCTTGAGTCCAACCCGGTAAGACACGACTTATCGCCACTGGCAGCAGCC
ACTGGTAACAGGATTAGCAGAGCGAGGTATGTAGGCGGTGCTACAGAGTTCTTGAAGTGGTGGCCTAACT
ACGGCTACACTAGAAGAACAGTATTTGGTATCTGCGCTCTGCTGAAGCCAGTTACCTTCGGAAAAAGAGT
TGGTAGCTCTTGATCCGGCAAACAAACCACCGCTGGTAGCGGTGGTTTTTTTGTTTGCAAGCAGCAGATT
ACGCGCAGAAAAAAAGGATCTCAAGAAGATCCTTTGATCTTTTCTACGGGGTCTGACGCTCAGTGGAACG
AAAACTCACGTTAAGGGATTTTGGTCATGAGATTATCAAAAAGGATCTTCACCTAGATCCTTTTAAATTA
AAAATGAAGTTTTAAATCAATCTAAAGTATATATGAGTAAACTTGGTCTGACAGTTACCAATGCTTAATC
AGTGAGGCACCTATCTCAGCGATCTGTCTATTTCGTTCATCCATAGTTGCCTGACTCCCCGTCGTGTAGA
TAACTACGATACGGGAGGGCTTACCATCTGGCCCCAGTGCTGCAATGATACCGCGAGACCCACGCTCACC
GGCTCCAGATTTATCAGCAATAAACCAGCCAGCCGGAAGGGCCGAGCGCAGAAGTGGTCCTGCAACTTTA
TCCGCCTCCATCCAGTCTATTAATTGTTGCCGGGAAGCTAGAGTAAGTAGTTCGCCAGTTAATAGTTTGC
GCAACGTTGTTGCCATTGCTACAGGCATCGTGGTGTCACGCTCGTCGTTTGGTATGGCTTCATTCAGCTC
CGGTTCCCAACGATCAAGGCGAGTTACATGATCCCCCATGTTGTGCAAAAAAGCGGTTAGCTCCTTCGGT
CCTCCGATCGTTGTCAGAAGTAAGTTGGCCGCAGTGTTATCACTCATGGTTATGGCAGCACTGCATAATT
CTCTTACTGTCATGCCATCCGTAAGATGCTTTTCTGTGACTGGTGAGTACTCAACCAAGTCATTCTGAGA
ATAGTGTATGCGGCGACCGAGTTGCTCTTGCCCGGCGTCAATACGGGATAATACCGCGCCACATAGCAGA
ACTTTAAAAGTGCTCATCATTGGAAAACGTTCTTCGGGGCGAAAACTCTCAAGGATCTTACCGCTGTTGA
GATCCAGTTCGATGTAACCCACTCGTGCACCCAACTGATCTTCAGCATCTTTTACTTTCACCAGCGTTTC
TGGGTGAGCAAAAACAGGAAGGCAAAATGCCGCAAAAAAGGGAATAAGGGCGACACGGAAATGTTGAATA
CTCATACTCTTCCTTTTTCAATATTATTGAAGCATTTATCAGGGTTATTGTCTCATGAGCGGATACATAT
TTGAATGTATTTAGAAAAATAAACAAATAGGGGTTCCGCGCACATTTCCCCGAAAAGTGCCACCTGATGC
GGTGTGAAATACCGCACAGATGCGTAAGGAGAAAATACCGCATCAGGAAATTGTAAGCGTTAATATTTTG
TTAAAATTCGCGTTAAATTTTTGTTAAATCAGCTCATTTTTTAACCAATAGGCCGAAATCGGCAAAATCC
CTTATAAATCAAAAGAATAGACCGAGATAGGGT
[37 nt withheld, positions 7664-7700]
AAAGAACGTGGACTCCAACGTCAAAGG
[49 nt withheld, positions 7728-7776]
T
[91 nt withheld, positions 7778-7868]
G
[124 nt withheld, positions 7870-7993]
CCATTCGCCATTCAGGCTGCGCAACTGTTGGGAAGGGCGATCGGTGCGGGCCTCTTCGCTATTACGCCAG
CTGGCGAAAGGGGGATGTGCTGCAAGGCGATTAAGTTGGGTAACGCCAGGGTTTTCCCAGTCACGACGTT
GTAAAACGACGGCCAGTGAATTGTAATACGACTCACTATAGGGCGAATTGGGCCCGACGTCGCATGCTCC
CGGCCGCCATGGCGGCCGCGGGAATTCGATTTCCATGGACACCACGCTCACACACGATGAAATTCATACC
CACCAACCTCCCTTCTCTGCCTCCCTCAACTTCTTCCACGGAATTCTATCTCCTCTTATCCAGTTAGGGA
CACATATCGAGTTTCACCAAAAATAATGAGAAGT
Features (pLannotate 1.2.2; 14 found; start..end, strand, type, name):
   2991..4341    +  CDS            GCaMP6f (fragment): improved fluorescent protein-based calcium sensor (Chen et al., 2013)
   4992..5144    +  CDS            aex-5 (fragment): AEX5_CAEEL - Also known as kpc-3 From Caenorhabditis elegans.
   5298..5316    -  promoter       SP6 promoter: promoter for bacteriophage SP6 RNA polymerase
   5358..5374    -  protein_bind   lac operator: The lac repressor binds to the lac operator to inhibit transcription in E. coli. This inhibition can be relieved by adding lactose or isopropyl-β-D-thiogalactopyranoside (IPTG). lac repressor encoded by lacI
   5382..5412    -  promoter       lac promoter: promoter for the E. coli lac operon
   5427..5448    -  protein_bind   CAP binding site: CAP binding activates transcription in the presence of cAMP. E. coli catabolite activator protein
   5461..5553    -  CDS            lacI (fragment): lac repressor; lacI; The lac repressor binds to the lac operator to inhibit transcription in E. coli. This inhibition can be relieved by adding lactose or isopropyl-β-D-thiogalactopyranoside (IPTG).
   5736..6324    -  rep_origin     ori: high-copy-number ColE1/pMB1/pBR322/pUC origin of replication
   6495..7355    -  CDS            AmpR: β-lactamase; bla; confers resistance to ampicillin, carbenicillin, and related antibiotics
   7356..7460    -  promoter       AmpR promoter: bla
   7487..7537    +  misc_feature   bom (fragment): basis of mobility region from pBR322
   7565..7993    -  rep_origin     f1 ori (sequence partly withheld): f1 bacteriophage origin of replication; arrow indicates direction of (+) strand synthesis
   7997..8154    -  CDS            lacZα (fragment): LacZα fragment of β-galactosidase; lacZ fragment
   8157..8175    +  promoter       T7 promoter: promoter for bacteriophage T7 RNA polymerase
