>Addgene plasmid #194970 | pAS1 - pRig-3::GCaMP6f::unc-54 | addgene full sequence | sequence record 388695 | Addgene NGS Result
AAAATAATGAGAAGTGTGGTCAGAGACACCACATTGAATTAACTATTAGTTCAAAAGTTGCAGGTTTCCT
AGTGCAAAAAGTTTATGTTCCCATCTACCAAACGACTCACCGCCAATTGACTTTGCAGTGGCAACATTGG
GAAATGCGACCCATCATATTGTTCCTATTGTCATGTACAAGCTGTCCCTGTTTTGCTCGCTTAATCCGTC
AACCCCTTCCCCGTTCTAATTAGAGATGAGTGAATTACAATAGAGTTGAAACGGAAATCTGAGTGTCTGT
AGCTTTCCGCCGCCGCTTTTGTTACGAGATGGTAGACGTCCCTTTCTTGGTGTTTGTTGTCTCACAAACT
GTATAATAAAGCACCGTTGTGTAAAAGGCATTTGGTATCAGGAAGATAAAATGAATAAAATGCAAATGCG
GAATCAAAAATTGCCAAATAATTTTGACCAATAAAATATCAAAAATAATAGAACAGAAATAAACAAATAA
AACTACGGAGAAAATGTGATTATTCCATTAAACAACGTTTTAAACCAACTTTATTCGTCAGTGGGGAAGG
TTTTGGACAAATATCATAGTAAAACTTGTTCGTTTTAATTATACATAATCAATAATTATAGGTGTTAGAA
CCAATGGTCGAAATTTAAAAAAAAATCAACATTTTAGAAAATTTCGGCAATTTACCGAAATATTGACTGA
CAATTTTACATATATAAGTGTTTTGAAATAGAATCCCCATTGACGATGCGCCACCTTAAACAGTAGAACT
GTTCCAATCAGAAACTAAATAAATACGGTTATTATATATATATATATATAACTTGTTTTTATTATGCATT
TCTCAAAACTCACCAAACTCAATCTCTAATTTACGGTTGTTGAGGAAAATATATTTATTACATCTAGTTG
AGACTCTAAAAGAAGTACAACTTTTTTCTTGCAATTCCTCCACCAATCCAATTTTTCAAGAGTCAATTGC
TTGGAGTCCTCGTTTTCTCGTAATCCGATATTCCCCCTATTTCTGTGATTTTATTCAGTTTCGTCCTCTT
ACACCAAAAATCTTCATGACTTTTTTGGTTTTCTGCTTAATCTTTTTTTTGTTTTTAAAGTCTACCATCC
GGCAATTTTTTTTGCAAATGGTTGCTCAGAATTTGACCTCAGATTAAAATTTTCAGGAACTTCCTGGTCC
CATTTCGTCACATTTAATAACAAACCAAATCCTTCAGCTTGAGTCGTCCAAGCCAACGCAACCCTAATTC
GATTCCACCTCCAATTTACCTTTTTGCCGTTTTCGATCAAATTGTGGGGGCTCTTTTTATTTGAAAGTCG
TAAAATGGCGCGTCCTTGTCGAAAATTGAGATAGCTAATGGTTCCAAATAAAATCAAATGCATGAACCTA
GTAGGAAAAATCGTTTTTTTTTTCATCTTCCAAAGAAAAAGTTTAAGATAAACCCACCACTCCAGCAGTC
CACCTACGCGTTTTTCACCGGAAACTGTCATTTGTTTTTGATGTATGACAGTGCCAGCACTGAACTAAAT
TCCCATTTGTTTTGTTGTGGTGTTATCTAACCACGTGGCTCTTTCTCTAAATTTTGCGTAGGCTGCAAGA
TCCGCAATCCCACCAAAAAATGGTTTCTAATGTACTTCATACATATCCCACATGACTCAGTGCTCCGAAA
CGCCCAGCAACCCCTGCGTTTGTCTTTACAAAAATGAGGCGGAAATGGGAAATTTTCCTGCTATTGCTAT
GGTAAAATACTTAAGCTGTATTGAGATTTGGGAAATTGAAAGATAAGATGAAAAATCCACTCTGTATAAT
TAAAAAGGTTTATTTTTTTTGTAATTTTTGTACCGCAAATTTTTTCATTAACTGATTTTTCTTTATTCAT
TCGATGGCCCAGTTTCAGATCTTCATTATCATGTAGTTTATTCATTCAAACTATTTGTGACATCATGATG
GTTGTTTAAAAATAATTTCGAATGAAGAAAGCTTAAACCTATTATAATTTTCTTTTCTATAAAAAATATT
GATTTTGTAAAGCGTTTGGCAGTGACAGTACCAAAAAATGTTTTAAAATGATTTAAGAAAATTTTTTATT
TTATTTGTATAATACGCGTAAAATGAGTATACTCGTCATTTGTCACGAATCGAGTTCTCAGTTTGCTGTG
AATATCTTGTAATAGAAATCGATCTCATAGTGTCACTTTTGAGGCATAACTTTTCAGGTTGTTACAAGTT
CATTAACTTGTCAAGACTGGGTCATGTTTTAAAGTGTAACTGTTACCCATGTACCCTAAACTTTGAGACA
AACTCCTCAAAACTTGTAACCAGAATCCTATGTAGATGACTCACAAAACCCTGTTTTCAATTTGAACGAA
TTTCGAAACTGGCCAAAATGTTCCCCTCTTGCTCACCTAATGCTTTTACCATTTAAAAAGGATGGTAACA
ACACTCTTTCGAAAATGTAGGCGGTCCATTTTCGGTTTCTCATAACCGTCTGGCTCTATCTCCTAGTGCG
CGAGGAGAGGGCGGGCGGAGTAGGAATCGGGGGCAGCGCACTCATACACTCTGCCCTTCTCTTTTGCACA
CACAGAAAAAGATAGATACAGACCAACACTTATTGTTGTCCAGTAAGCTTCCAGAAAACTATTTTCAGAA
TTACAAGCTACATTTTTCTAGAACAGTCAATTGATTTTTTACAAGATTCGAGTATTCTAACATTAGTGAA
AGTATTTAGCCACTGCAATTTTCAACTGTAGGTTTCAACTTCCAAAAAAAATTCCTAGCATTTCTAATTG
GATGAAAAAAGGCTATCTAGACCCTCCATTATTTACTCATAATTTCATCTCGTCCTCATTTTTAATCCCC
TCATTGATCCCATCACAATCCGCCAAAATGTTTTTTAAACACTTTTTTCTTCACCAGCCGTATGTGGTCA
ACTGCCTAAAAATTTCACAGCTATTTGTCATTCCTTGCAGAAGAACTTCATTCTTCTTTTTCGAAAATGG
GTTCTCATCATCATCATCATCATGGTATGGCTAGCATGACTGGTGGACAGCAAATGGGTCGGGATCTGTA
CGACGATGACGATAAGGATCTCGCCACCATGGTCGACTCATCACGTCGTAAGTGGAATAAGACAGGTCAC
GCAGTCAGAGCTATAGGTCGGCTGAGCTCACTCGAGAACGTCTATATCAAGGCCGACAAGCAGAAGAACG
GCATCAAGGCGAACTTCAAGATCCGCCACAACATCGAGGACGGCGGCGTGCAGCTCGCCTACCACTACCA
GCAGAACACCCCCATCGGCGACGGCCCCGTGCTGCTGCCCGACAACCACTACCTGAGCGTGCAGTCCAAA
CTTTCGAAAGACCCCAACGAGAAGCGCGATCACATGGTCCTGCTGGAGTTCGTGACCGCCGCCGGGATCA
CTCTCGGCATGGACGAGCTGTACAAGGGCGGTACCGGAGGGAGCATGGTGAGCAAGGGCGAGGAGCTGTT
CACCGGGGTGGTGCCCATCCTGGTCGAGCTGGACGGCGACGTAAACGGCCACAAGTTCAGCGTGTCCGGC
GAGGGTGAGGGCGATGCCACCTACGGCAAGCTGACCCTGAAGTTCATCTGCACCACCGGCAAGCTGCCCG
TGCCCTGGCCCACCCTCGTGACCACCCTGACCTACGGCGTGCAGTGCTTCAGCCGCTACCCCGACCACAT
GAAGCAGCACGACTTCTTCAAGTCCGCCATGCCCGAAGGCTACATCCAGGAGCGCACCATCTTCTTCAAG
GACGACGGCAACTACAAGACCCGCGCCGAGGTGAAGTTCGAGGGCGACACCCTGGTGAACCGCATCGAGC
TGAAGGGCATCGACTTCAAGGAGGACGGCAACATCCTGGGGCACAAGCTGGAGTACAACCTGCCGGACCA
ACTGACTGAAGAGCAGATCGCAGAATTTAAAGAGGAATTCTCCCTATTTGACAAGGACGGGGATGGGACA
ATAACAACCAAGGAGCTGGGGACGGTGATGCGGTCTCTGGGGCAGAACCCCACAGAAGCAGAGCTGCAGG
ACATGATCAATGAAGTAGATGCCGACGGTGACGGCACAATCGACTTCCCTGAGTTCCTGACAATGATGGC
AAGAAAAATGAAATACAGGGACACGGAAGAAGAAATTAGAGAAGCGTTCGGTGTGTTTGATAAGGATGGC
AATGGCTACATCAGTGCAGCAGAGCTTCGCCACGTGATGACAAACCTTGGAGAGAAGTTAACAGATGAAG
AGGTTGATGAAATGATCAGGGAAGCAGACATCGATGGGGATGGTCAGGTAAACTACGAAGAGTTTGTACA
AATGATGACAGCGAAGTACAAGTTCTGCTACGAGAACGAGGTGTAATGACAATCATTCGTAGAATTCCAA
CTGAGCGCCGGTCGCTACCATTACCAACTTGTCTGGTGTCAAAAATAATAGGGGCCGCTGTCATCAGAGT
AAGTTTAAACTGAGTTCTACTAACTAACGAGTAATATTTAAATTTTCAGCATCTCGCGCCCGTGCCTCTG
ACTTCTAAGTCCAATTACTCTTCAACATCCCTACATGCTCTTTCTCCCTGTGCTCCCACCCCCTATTTTT
GTTATTATCAAAAAACTTCTCTTAATTTCTTTGTTTTTTAGCTTCTTTTAAGTCACCTCTAACAATGAAA
TTGTGTAGATTCAAAAATAGAATTAATTCGTAATAAAAAGTCGAAAAAAATTGTGCTCCCTCCCCCCATT
AATAATAATTCTATCCCAAAATCTACACAATGTTCTGTGTACACTTCTTATGTTTTTTACTTCTGATAAA
TTTTTTTGAAACATCATAGAAAAAACCGCACACAAAATACCTTATCATATGTTACGTTTCAGTTTATGAC
CGCAATTTTTATTTCTTCGCACGTCTGGGCCTCTCATGACGTCAAATCATGCTCATCGTGAAAAAGTTTT
GGAGTATTTTTGGAATTTTTCAATCAAGTGAAAGTTTATGAAATTAATTTTCCTGCTTTTGCTTTTTGGG
GTTTCCCCTATTGTTTGTCAAGATTTCGAGGACGGCGTTTTTCTTGCTAAAATCACAAGTATTGATGAGC
ACGATGCAAGAAAGATCGGAAGAAGGTTTGGGTTTGAGGCTCAGTGGAAGGTGAGTAGAAGTTGATAATT
TGAAAGTGGAGTAGTGTCTATGGGGTTTTTGCCTTAAATGACAGAATACATTCCCAATATACCAAACATA
ACTGTTTCCTACTAGTCGGTCGACCATATGGGACCCAACGCGTTGGATGCATAGCTTGAGTATTCTATAG
TGTCACCTAAATAGCTTGGCGTAATCATGGTCATAGCTGTTTCCTGTGTGAAATTGTTATCCGCTCACAA
TTCCACACAACATACGAGCCGGAAGCATAAAGTGTAAAGCCTGGGGTGCCTAATGAGTGAGCTAACTCAC
ATTAATTGCGTTGCGCTCACTGCCCGCTTTCCAGTCGGGAAACCTGTCGTGCCAGCTGCATTAATGAATC
GGCCAACGCGCGGGGAGAGGCGGTTTGCGTATTGGGCGCTCTTCCGCTTCCTCGCTCACTGACTCGCTGC
GCTCGGTCGTTCGGCTGCGGCGAGCGGTATCAGCTCACTCAAAGGCGGTAATACGGTTATCCACAGAATC
AGGGGATAACGCAGGAAAGAACATGTGAGCAAAAGGCCAGCAAAAGGCCAGGAACCGTAAAAAGGCCGCG
TTGCTGGCGTTTTTCCATAGGCTCCGCCCCCCTGACGAGCATCACAAAAATCGACGCTCAAGTCAGAGGT
GGCGAAACCCGACAGGACTATAAAGATACCAGGCGTTTCCCCCTGGAAGCTCCCTCGTGCGCTCTCCTGT
TCCGACCCTGCCGCTTACCGGATACCTGTCCGCCTTTCTCCCTTCGGGAAGCGTGGCGCTTTCTCATAGC
TCACGCTGTAGGTATCTCAGTTCGGTGTAGGTCGTTCGCTCCAAGCTGGGCTGTGTGCACGAACCCCCCG
TTCAGCCCGACCGCTGCGCCTTATCCGGTAACTATCGTCTTGAGTCCAACCCGGTAAGACACGACTTATC
GCCACTGGCAGCAGCCACTGGTAACAGGATTAGCAGAGCGAGGTATGTAGGCGGTGCTACAGAGTTCTTG
AAGTGGTGGCCTAACTACGGCTACACTAGAAGAACAGTATTTGGTATCTGCGCTCTGCTGAAGCCAGTTA
CCTTCGGAAAAAGAGTTGGTAGCTCTTGATCCGGCAAACAAACCACCGCTGGTAGCGGTGGTTTTTTTGT
TTGCAAGCAGCAGATTACGCGCAGAAAAAAAGGATCTCAAGAAGATCCTTTGATCTTTTCTACGGGGTCT
GACGCTCAGTGGAACGAAAACTCACGTTAAGGGATTTTGGTCATGAGATTATCAAAAAGGATCTTCACCT
AGATCCTTTTAAATTAAAAATGAAGTTTTAAATCAATCTAAAGTATATATGAGTAAACTTGGTCTGACAG
TTACCAATGCTTAATCAGTGAGGCACCTATCTCAGCGATCTGTCTATTTCGTTCATCCATAGTTGCCTGA
CTCCCCGTCGTGTAGATAACTACGATACGGGAGGGCTTACCATCTGGCCCCAGTGCTGCAATGATACCGC
GAGACCCACGCTCACCGGCTCCAGATTTATCAGCAATAAACCAGCCAGCCGGAAGGGCCGAGCGCAGAAG
TGGTCCTGCAACTTTATCCGCCTCCATCCAGTCTATTAATTGTTGCCGGGAAGCTAGAGTAAGTAGTTCG
CCAGTTAATAGTTTGCGCAACGTTGTTGCCATTGCTACAGGCATCGTGGTGTCACGCTCGTCGTTTGGTA
TGGCTTCATTCAGCTCCGGTTCCCAACGATCAAGGCGAGTTACATGATCCCCCATGTTGTGCAAAAAAGC
GGTTAGCTCCTTCGGTCCTCCGATCGTTGTCAGAAGTAAGTTGGCCGCAGTGTTATCACTCATGGTTATG
GCAGCACTGCATAATTCTCTTACTGTCATGCCATCCGTAAGATGCTTTTCTGTGACTGGTGAGTACTCAA
CCAAGTCATTCTGAGAATAGTGTATGCGGCGACCGAGTTGCTCTTGCCCGGCGTCAATACGGGATAATAC
CGCGCCACATAGCAGAACTTTAAAAGTGCTCATCATTGGAAAACGTTCTTCGGGGCGAAAACTCTCAAGG
ATCTTACCGCTGTTGAGATCCAGTTCGATGTAACCCACTCGTGCACCCAACTGATCTTCAGCATCTTTTA
CTTTCACCAGCGTTTCTGGGTGAGCAAAAACAGGAAGGCAAAATGCCGCAAAAAAGGGAATAAGGGCGAC
ACGGAAATGTTGAATACTCATACTCTTCCTTTTTCAATATTATTGAAGCATTTATCAGGGTTATTGTCTC
ATGAGCGGATACATATTTGAATGTATTTAGAAAAATAAACAAATAGGGGTTCCGCGCACATTTCCCCGAA
AAGTGCCACCTGATGCGGTGTGAAATACCGCACAGATGCGTAAGGAGAAAATACCGCATCAGGAAATTGT
AAGCGTTAATATTTTGTTAAAATTCGCGTTAAATTTTTGTTAAATCAGCTCATTTTTTAACCAATAGGCC
GAAATCGGCAAAATCCCTTATAAATCAAAAGAATAGACCGAGATAGGGT
[37 nt withheld, positions 7680-7716]
AAAGAACGTGGACTCCAACGTCAAAGG
[49 nt withheld, positions 7744-7792]
T
[91 nt withheld, positions 7794-7884]
G
[124 nt withheld, positions 7886-8009]
CCATTCGCCATTCAGGCTGCGCAACTGTTGGGAAGGGCGATCGGTGCGGGCCTCTTCGCTATTACGCCAG
CTGGCGAAAGGGGGATGTGCTGCAAGGCGATTAAGTTGGGTAACGCCAGGGTTTTCCCAGTCACGACGTT
GTAAAACGACGGCCAGTGAATTGTAATACGACTCACTATAGGGCGAATTGGGCCCGACGTCGCATGCTCC
CGGCCGCCATGGCGGCCGCGGGAATTCGATTTCCATGGACACCACGCTCACACACGATGAAATTCATACC
CACCAACCTCCCTTCTCTGCCTCCCTCAACTTCTTCCACGGAATTCTATCTCCTCTTATCCAGTTAGGGA
CACATATCGAGTTTCACCA
Features (pLannotate 1.2.2; 14 found; start..end, strand, type, name):
   3007..4357    +  CDS            GCaMP6f (fragment): improved fluorescent protein-based calcium sensor (Chen et al., 2013)
   5008..5160    +  CDS            aex-5 (fragment): AEX5_CAEEL - Also known as kpc-3 From Caenorhabditis elegans.
   5314..5332    -  promoter       SP6 promoter: promoter for bacteriophage SP6 RNA polymerase
   5374..5390    -  protein_bind   lac operator: The lac repressor binds to the lac operator to inhibit transcription in E. coli. This inhibition can be relieved by adding lactose or isopropyl-β-D-thiogalactopyranoside (IPTG). lac repressor encoded by lacI
   5398..5428    -  promoter       lac promoter: promoter for the E. coli lac operon
   5443..5464    -  protein_bind   CAP binding site: CAP binding activates transcription in the presence of cAMP. E. coli catabolite activator protein
   5477..5569    -  CDS            lacI (fragment): lac repressor; lacI; The lac repressor binds to the lac operator to inhibit transcription in E. coli. This inhibition can be relieved by adding lactose or isopropyl-β-D-thiogalactopyranoside (IPTG).
   5752..6340    -  rep_origin     ori: high-copy-number ColE1/pMB1/pBR322/pUC origin of replication
   6511..7371    -  CDS            AmpR: β-lactamase; bla; confers resistance to ampicillin, carbenicillin, and related antibiotics
   7372..7476    -  promoter       AmpR promoter: bla
   7503..7553    +  misc_feature   bom (fragment): basis of mobility region from pBR322
   7581..8009    -  rep_origin     f1 ori (sequence partly withheld): f1 bacteriophage origin of replication; arrow indicates direction of (+) strand synthesis
   8013..8170    -  CDS            lacZα (fragment): LacZα fragment of β-galactosidase; lacZ fragment
   8173..8191    +  promoter       T7 promoter: promoter for bacteriophage T7 RNA polymerase
