[The description below was written by a language model from this plasmid's Addgene catalogue record and pLannotate feature annotations shown in this document.]
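Description:
pAS1 - pRig-3::GCaMP6f::unc-54 is a worm expression plasmid of about 8.4 kb that provides a genetically encoded fluorescent reporter of cytosolic calcium in C. elegans. The backbone is recorded as unknown, but the annotated features point to a general-purpose E. coli cloning vector. These include a high-copy ColE1/pUC-type origin, a β-lactamase gene with its own promoter for ampicillin selection, an f1 phage origin, remnants of the lac promoter/operator and lacZα region, and flanking T7 and SP6 phage promoters. None of these elements functions in the worm; they serve only for propagation and manipulation in bacteria.

The payload is the 1,351 bp synthetic GCaMP6f coding sequence, a fast-kinetics calcium sensor whose fluorescence rises when calcium is bound. It was subcloned from an earlier GCaMP6f plasmid. According to the catalogue entry, expression is driven by the rig-3 promoter. The feature tables do not annotate this promoter, but roughly 3 kb of unannotated sequence lies upstream of the GCaMP6f reading frame, where it would be expected to sit. The construct name indicates that the cassette ends with unc-54 sequence, presumably the unc-54 3′ UTR commonly used in worm transgenes for transcript processing, although it is not annotated either. The short aex-5 fragment detected downstream of GCaMP6f probably reflects C. elegans genomic sequence carried along in that 3′ region.

The two sequence records, one from the repository and one from the depositor, differ by a single nucleotide in length and have the same feature layout. The plasmid is suited to generating transgenic worms for calcium imaging in cells where the rig-3 promoter is active; the record does not specify which cells these are.
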