Addgene plasmid #194970: pAS1 - pRig-3::GCaMP6f::unc-54
Purpose: Fluorescent reporter of cytosolic calcium in C.elegans.
Depositing lab: Frederic Hoerndli. Depositing organization: Colorado State University, Fort Collins.
Backbone
  Vector backbone: Unknown
  Vector type: Worm Expression
Growth in bacteria
  Bacterial resistance: Ampicillin, 100 μg/mL
  Growth temperature: 37°C
  Growth strain: DH5alpha
  Copy number: Unknown
Gene/Insert
  Gene/Insert name: GCaMP6f
  Species: Synthetic
  Insert size (bp): 1351
  Promoter: rig-3
  Cloning method: Unknown
  Sequencing primers: 5′ AGAACTTCATTCTTCTTTTTCG; 3′ TCCATGGCGGCCGGGAGC
Resource information
  A portion of this plasmid was derived from a plasmid made by: GCaMP6f was cloned from pJMK074 (Addgene #: 72303)
Terms and licenses: Academic/Nonprofit Terms; Industry Terms: Not Available to Industry
How to cite: pAS1 - pRig-3::GCaMP6f::unc-54 was a gift from Frederic Hoerndli (Addgene plasmid # 194970 ; http://n2t.net/addgene:194970 ; RRID:Addgene_194970)
